>Addgene plasmid #82528 | pGEX-6P-1-GST-CD-ATLm(Cbx7) | depositor full sequence | sequence record 156824 | pGEX-6P-1-GST-CD-ATLm (Cbx7)
ACGTTATCGACTGCACGGTGCACCAATGCTTCTGGCGTCAGGCAGCCATCGGAAGCTGTGGTATGGCTGT
GCAGGTCGTAAATCACTGCATAATTCGTGTCGCTCAAGGCGCACTCCCGTTCTGGATAATGTTTTTTGCG
CCGACATCATAACGGTTCTGGCAAATATTCTGAAATGAGCTGTTGACAATTAATCATCGGCTCGTATAAT
GTGTGGAATTGTGAGCGGATAACAATTTCACACAGGAAACAGTATTCATGTCCCCTATACTAGGTTATTG
GAAAATTAAGGGCCTTGTGCAACCCACTCGACTTCTTTTGGAATATCTTGAAGAAAAATATGAAGAGCAT
TTGTATGAGCGCGATGAAGGTGATAAATGGCGAAACAAAAAGTTTGAATTGGGTTTGGAGTTTCCCAATC
TTCCTTATTATATTGATGGTGATGTTAAATTAACACAGTCTATGGCCATCATACGTTATATAGCTGACAA
GCACAACATGTTGGGTGGTTGTCCAAAAGAGCGTGCAGAGATTTCAATGCTTGAAGGAGCGGTTTTGGAT
ATTAGATACGGTGTTTCGAGAATTGCATATAGTAAAGACTTTGAAACTCTCAAAGTTGATTTTCTTAGCA
AGCTACCTGAAATGCTGAAAATGTTCGAAGATCGTTTATGTCATAAAACATATTTAAATGGTGATCATGT
AACCCATCCTGACTTCATGTTGTATGACGCTCTTGATGTTGTTTTATACATGGACCCAATGTGCCTGGAT
GCGTTCCCAAAATTAGTTTGTTTTAAAAAACGTATTGAAGCTATCCCACAAATTGATAAGTACTTGAAAT
CCAGCAAGTATATAGCATGGCCTTTGCAGGGCTGGCAAGCCACGTTTGGTGGTGGCGACCATCCTCCAAA
ATCGGATCTGGAAGTTCTGTTCCAGGGGCCCCTGGGATCCCCGGAATTCATGGAGCTGTCAGCCATCGGC
GAGCAGGTGTTCGCCGTGGAGAGCATCCGGAAGAAGCGCGTGCGGAAGGGTAAAGTCGAGTATCTGGTGA
AGTGGAAAGGATGGCCCCCAAAGTACAGCACGTGGGAGCCAGAAGAGCACATCTTGGACCCCCGCCTCGT
CATGGCCTACGAGGAGAAGGAGGAGAGAGACCGAGCATCGGGGTATGCAGGCGCAGGTCCGGCACCCGCA
GGCCTTCTGCTGCAGCGGCTGTGAGCTCGAGCGGCCGCATCGTGACTGACTGACGATCTGCCTCGCGCGT
TTCGGTGATGACGGTGAAAACCTCTGACACATGCAGCTCCCGGAGACGGTCACAGCTTGTCTGTAAGCGG
ATGCCGGGAGCAGACAAGCCCGTCAGGGCGCGTCAGCGGGTGTTGGCGGGTGTCGGGGCGCAGCCATGAC
CCAGTCACGTAGCGATAGCGGAGTGTATAATTCTTGAAGACGAAAGGGCCTCGTGATACGCCTATTTTTA
TAGGTTAATGTCATGATAATAATGGTTTCTTAGACGTCAGGTGGCACTTTTCGGGGAAATGTGCGCGGAA
CCCCTATTTGTTTATTTTTCTAAATACATTCAAATATGTATCCGCTCATGAGACAATAACCCTGATAAAT
GCTTCAATAATATTGAAAAAGGAAGAGTATGAGTATTCAACATTTCCGTGTCGCCCTTATTCCCTTTTTT
GCGGCATTTTGCCTTCCTGTTTTTGCTCACCCAGAAACGCTGGTGAAAGTAAAAGATGCTGAAGATCAGT
TGGGTGCACGAGTGGGTTACATCGAACTGGATCTCAACAGCGGTAAGATCCTTGAGAGTTTTCGCCCCGA
AGAACGTTTTCCAATGATGAGCACTTTTAAAGTTCTGCTATGTGGCGCGGTATTATCCCGTGTTGACGCC
GGGCAAGAGCAACTCGGTCGCCGCATACACTATTCTCAGAATGACTTGGTTGAGTACTCACCAGTCACAG
AAAAGCATCTTACGGATGGCATGACAGTAAGAGAATTATGCAGTGCTGCCATAACCATGAGTGATAACAC
TGCGGCCAACTTACTTCTGACAACGATCGGAGGACCGAAGGAGCTAACCGCTTTTTTGCACAACATGGGG
GATCATGTAACTCGCCTTGATCGTTGGGAACCGGAGCTGAATGAAGCCATACCAAACGACGAGCGTGACA
CCACGATGCCTGCAGCAATGGCAACAACGTTGCGCAAACTATTAACTGGCGAACTACTTACTCTAGCTTC
CCGGCAACAATTAATAGACTGGATGGAGGCGGATAAAGTTGCAGGACCACTTCTGCGCTCGGCCCTTCCG
GCTGGCTGGTTTATTGCTGATAAATCTGGAGCCGGTGAGCGTGGGTCTCGCGGTATCATTGCAGCACTGG
GGCCAGATGGTAAGCCCTCCCGTATCGTAGTTATCTACACGACGGGGAGTCAGGCAACTATGGATGAACG
AAATAGACAGATCGCTGAGATAGGTGCCTCACTGATTAAGCATTGGTAACTGTCAGACCAAGTTTACTCA
TATATACTTTAGATTGATTTAAAACTTCATTTTTAATTTAAAAGGATCTAGGTGAAGATCCTTTTTGATA
ATCTCATGACCAAAATCCCTTAACGTGAGTTTTCGTTCCACTGAGCGTCAGACCCCGTAGAAAAGATCAA
AGGATCTTCTTGAGATCCTTTTTTTCTGCGCGTAATCTGCTGCTTGCAAACAAAAAAACCACCGCTACCA
GCGGTGGTTTGTTTGCCGGATCAAGAGCTACCAACTCTTTTTCCGAAGGTAACTGGCTTCAGCAGAGCGC
AGATACCAAATACTGTCCTTCTAGTGTAGCCGTAGTTAGGCCACCACTTCAAGAACTCTGTAGCACCGCC
TACATACCTCGCTCTGCTAATCCTGTTACCAGTGGCTGCTGCCAGTGGCGATAAGTCGTGTCTTACCGGG
TTGGACTCAAGACGATAGTTACCGGATAAGGCGCAGCGGTCGGGCTGAACGGGGGGTTCGTGCACACAGC
CCAGCTTGGAGCGAACGACCTACACCGAACTGAGATACCTACAGCGTGAGCTATGAGAAAGCGCCACGCT
TCCCGAAGGGAGAAAGGCGGACAGGTATCCGGTAAGCGGCAGGGTCGGAACAGGAGAGCGCACGAGGGAG
CTTCCAGGGGGAAACGCCTGGTATCTTTATAGTCCTGTCGGGTTTCGCCACCTCTGACTTGAGCGTCGAT
TTTTGTGATGCTCGTCAGGGGGGCGGAGCCTATGGAAAAACGCCAGCAACGCGGCCTTTTTACGGTTCCT
GGCCTTTTGCTGGCCTTTTGCTCACATGTTCTTTCCTGCGTTATCCCCTGATTCTGTGGATAACCGTATT
ACCGCCTTTGAGTGAGCTGATACCGCTCGCCGCAGCCGAACGACCGAGCGCAGCGAGTCAGTGAGCGAGG
AAGCGGAAGAGCGCCTGATGCGGTATTTTCTCCTTACGCATCTGTGCGGTATTTCACACCGCATAAATTC
CGACACCATCGAATGGTGCAAAACCTTTCGCGGTATGGCATGATAGCGCCCGGAAGAGAGTCAATTCAGG
GTGGTGAATGTGAAACCAGTAACGTTATACGATGTCGCAGAGTATGCCGGTGTCTCTTATCAGACCGTTT
CCCGCGTGGTGAACCAGGCCAGCCACGTTTCTGCGAAAACGCGGGAAAAAGTGGAAGCGGCGATGGCGGA
GCTGAATTACATTCCCAACCGCGTGGCACAACAACTGGCGGGCAAACAGTCGTTGCTGATTGGCGTTGCC
ACCTCCAGTCTGGCCCTGCACGCGCCGTCGCAAATTGTCGCGGCGATTAAATCTCGCGCCGATCAACTGG
GTGCCAGCGTGGTGGTGTCGATGGTAGAACGAAGCGGCGTCGAAGCCTGTAAAGCGGCGGTGCACAATCT
TCTCGCGCAACGCGTCAGTGGGCTGATCATTAACTATCCGCTGGATGACCAGGATGCCATTGCTGTGGAA
GCTGCCTGCACTAATGTTCCGGCGTTATTTCTTGATGTCTCTGACCAGACACCCATCAACAGTATTATTT
TCTCCCATGAAGACGGTACGCGACTGGGCGTGGAGCATCTGGTCGCATTGGGTCACCAGCAAATCGCGCT
GTTAGCGGGCCCATTAAGTTCTGTCTCGGCGCGTCTGCGTCTGGCTGGCTGGCATAAATATCTCACTCGC
AATCAAATTCAGCCGATAGCGGAACGGGAAGGCGACTGGAGTGCCATGTCCGGTTTTCAACAAACCATGC
AAATGCTGAATGAGGGCATCGTTCCCACTGCGATGCTGGTTGCCAACGATCAGATGGCGCTGGGCGCAAT
GCGCGCCATTACCGAGTCCGGGCTGCGCGTTGGTGCGGATATCTCGGTAGTGGGATACGACGATACCGAA
GACAGCTCATGTTATATCCCGCCGTCAACCACCATCAAACAGGATTTTCGCCTGCTGGGGCAAACCAGCG
TGGACCGCTTGCTGCAACTCTCTCAGGGCCAGGCGGTGAAGGGCAATCAGCTGTTGCCCGTCTCACTGGT
GAAAAGAAAAACCACCCTGGCGCCCAATACGCAAACCGCCTCTCCCCGCGCGTTGGCCGATTCATTAATG
CAGCTGGCACGACAGGTTTCCCGACTGGAAAGCGGGCAGTGAGCGCAACGCAATTAATGTGAGTTAGCTC
ACTCATTAGGCACCCCAGGCTTTACACTTTATGCTTCCGGCTCGTATGTTGTGTGGAATTGTGAGCGGAT
AACAATTTCACACAGGAAACAGCTATGACCATGATTACGGATTCACTGGCCGTCGTTTTACAACGTCGTG
ACTGGGAAAACCCTGGCGTTACCCAACTTAATCGCCTTGCAGCACATCCCCCTTTCGCCAGCTGGCGTAA
TAGCGAAGAGGCCCGCACCGATCGCCCTTCCCAACAGTTGCGCAGCCTGAATGGCGAATGGCGCTTTGCC
TGGTTTCCGGCACCAGAAGCGGTGCCGGAAAGCTGGCTGGAGTGCGATCTTCCTGAGGCCGATACTGTCG
TCGTCCCCTCAAACTGGCAGATGCACGGTTACGATGCGCCCATCTACACCAACGTAACCTATCCCATTAC
GGTCAATCCGCCGTTTGTTCCCACGGAGAATCCGACGGGTTGTTACTCGCTCACATTTAATGTTGATGAA
AGCTGGCTACAGGAAGGCCAGACGCGAATTATTTTTGATGGCGTTGGAATT
Features (pLannotate 1.2.2; 17 found; start..end, strand, type, name):
      6..107     -  CDS            yciV (fragment): RNAAM_ECOLI - Also known as trpH From Escherichia coli (strain K12).
    183..211     +  promoter       tac promoter: strong E. coli promoter; hybrid between the trp and lac UV5 promoters
    219..235     +  protein_bind   lac operator: The lac repressor binds to the lac operator to inhibit transcription in E. coli. This inhibition can be relieved by adding lactose or isopropyl-β-D-thiogalactopyranoside (IPTG). lac repressor encoded by lacI
    258..911     +  CDS            GST26_SCHJA: Experimental evidence at protein level: Swiss-Prot protein existence level 1. GST isoenzymes appear to play a central role in the parasite detoxification system. Other functions are also suspected including a role in increasing the solubility of haematin in the parasite gut. From Schistosoma japonicum (Blood fluke).
    960..1205    +  CDS            Cbx7 (fragment): CBX7_MOUSE - Also known as D15Ertd417e. Experimental evidence at protein level: Swiss-Prot protein existence level 1. Component of a Polycomb group (PcG) multiprotein PRC1-like complex, a complex class required to maintain the transcriptionally repressive state of many genes, including Hox genes, throughout development (PubMed:16537902, PubMed:22226355). PcG PRC1 complex acts via chromatin remodeling and modification of histones; it mediates monoubiquitination of histone H2A 'Lys-119', rendering chromatin heritably changed in its expressibility. Promotes histone H3 trimethylation at 'Lys-9' (H
   1248..1287    +  CDS            rop (fragment): Rop protein, which maintains plasmids at low copy number; rop
   1389..1429    +  misc_feature   bom (fragment): basis of mobility region from pBR322
   1534..1638    +  promoter       AmpR promoter: bla
   1639..2499    +  CDS            AmpR: β-lactamase; bla; confers resistance to ampicillin, carbenicillin, and related antibiotics
   2670..3258    +  rep_origin     ori: high-copy-number ColE1/pMB1/pBR322/pUC origin of replication
   3444..3495    -  misc_feature   bom (fragment): basis of mobility region from pBR322
   3502..3579    +  promoter       lacIq promoter: lacI (mutant); In the lacIq allele, a single base change in the promoter boosts expression of the lacI gene about 10-fold.
   3580..4662    +  CDS            lacI: lac repressor; lacI; The lac repressor binds to the lac operator to inhibit transcription in E. coli. This inhibition can be relieved by adding lactose or isopropyl-β-D-thiogalactopyranoside (IPTG).
   4675..4696    +  protein_bind   CAP binding site: CAP binding activates transcription in the presence of cAMP. E. coli catabolite activator protein
   4711..4741    +  promoter       lac promoter: promoter for the E. coli lac operon
   4749..4765    +  protein_bind   lac operator: The lac repressor binds to the lac operator to inhibit transcription in E. coli. This inhibition can be relieved by adding lactose or isopropyl-β-D-thiogalactopyranoside (IPTG). lac repressor encoded by lacI
   4785..4958    +  CDS            lacZα: LacZα fragment of β-galactosidase; lacZ fragment
