[The description below was written by a language model from this plasmid's Addgene catalogue record and pLannotate feature annotations shown in this document.]
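Description:
pGEX-6P-1-GST-CD-ATLm(Cbx7) is a bacterial expression plasmid built on the pGEX-6P-1 backbone for producing a GST-tagged, mutated fragment of the Polycomb protein Cbx7 in E. coli. It replicates from a high-copy ColE1/pMB1-type origin and is selected with ampicillin through the β-lactamase (AmpR) gene and its own promoter. The backbone also carries lacI under the lacIq promoter, supplying abundant lac repressor, along with residual backbone elements picked up by annotation (bom and rop fragments, and a lac promoter/operator/lacZα segment) that play no evident role in the expression design.

The expression cassette consists of the strong hybrid tac promoter followed by a lac operator, so transcription is held off by the plasmid-encoded repressor and can be induced with IPTG. This drives the Schistosoma japonicum glutathione S-transferase coding sequence fused at its C-terminus to the roughly 255 bp Cbx7 insert, cloned between EcoRI and MluI sites. The insert encodes amino acids 1–84, and the construct name suggests this span covers the chromodomain (CD) and an adjacent "ATL" motif in mutant form. Basic residues in this region are replaced: RKR70-72 to AGA, K75 to A, and KR77-78 to AG. The catalogue lists the insert as human, whereas the automated annotation matched it best to the mouse Cbx7 protein; the record does not resolve this difference.

The plasmid is intended for producing recombinant mutant fusion protein, which the GST tag allows to be purified on glutathione resin. The protein would presumably be compared with a wild-type counterpart, although the record does not describe specific assays.
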