Addgene plasmid #82528: pGEX-6P-1-GST-CD-ATLm(Cbx7)
Purpose: Expresses mutant GST-CD-ATLm (Cbx7) fusion proteins in E. coli. Cbx7 amino acids 1-84 with mutation of RKR70-72, K75, and KR77-78 to AGA70-72, A75, and AG77-78.
Depositing lab: Xiaojun Ren. Depositing organization: University of Colorado, Denver.
Backbone
  Vector backbone: pGEX-6P-1
  Backbone size w/o insert (bp): 4960
  Total vector size (bp): 5231
  Vector type: Bacterial Expression
Growth in bacteria
  Bacterial resistance: Ampicillin, 100 μg/mL
  Growth temperature: 37°C
  Growth strain: DH5alpha
  Copy number: High Copy
Gene/Insert
  Gene/Insert name: Chromobox Homolog 7 (alt name: Cbx7)
  Species: H. sapiens (human)
  Insert size (bp): 255
  Mutation: amino acids 1-84 with mutation of RKR70-72, K75, and KR77-78 to AGA70-72, A75, and AG77-78
  GenBank ID: NM_175709
  Entrez Gene: CBX7
  Tag / fusion protein: GST (N terminal on insert)
  Cloning method: Restriction Enzyme; 5′ cloning site EcoR1 (unknown if destroyed); 3′ cloning site Mlu1 (unknown if destroyed)
  Sequencing primers: 5′ AGGATGGTCGCCACCACCAAACGT; 3′ TGACGGTGAAAACCTCTGACACA
Terms and licenses: Academic/Nonprofit Terms; Industry Terms: Not Available to Industry
How to cite: pGEX-6P-1-GST-CD-ATLm(Cbx7) was a gift from Xiaojun Ren (Addgene plasmid # 82528 ; http://n2t.net/addgene:82528 ; RRID:Addgene_82528)
