>Addgene plasmid #82528 | pGEX-6P-1-GST-CD-ATLm(Cbx7) | depositor partial sequence | sequence record 156825 | CD-ATLm (Cbx7)
ATGGAGCTGTCAGCCATCGGCGAGCAGGTGTTCGCCGTGGAGAGCATCCGGAAGAAGCGCGTGCGGAAGG
GTAAAGTCGAGTATCTGGTGAAGTGGAAAGGATGGCCCCCAAAGTACAGCACGTGGGAGCCAGAAGAGCA
CATCTTGGACCCCCGCCTCGTCATGGCCTACGAGGAGAAGGAGGAGAGAGACCGAGCATCGGGGTATGCA
GGCGCAGGTCCGGCACCCGCAGGCCTTCTGCTGCAGCGGCTGTGA
