>Addgene plasmid #82528 | pGEX-6P-1-GST-CD-ATLm(Cbx7) | addgene partial sequence | sequence record 164820 | pGEX5 5'-GGGCTGGCAAGCCACGTTTGGTG-3'
AAATCGGATCTGGAAGTTCTGTTCCAGGGGCCCCTGGGATCCCCGGAATTCATGGAGCTGTCAGCCATCG
GCGAGCAGGTGTTCGCCGTGGAGAGCATCCGGAAGAAGCGCGTGCGGAAGGGTAAAGTCGAGTATCTGGT
GAAGTGGAAAGGATGGCCCCCAAAGTACAGCACGTGGGAGCCAGAAGAGCACATCTTGGACCCCCGCCTC
GTCATGGCCTACGAGGAGAAGGAGGAGAGAGACCGAGCATCGGGGTATGCAGGCGCAGGTCCGGCACCCG
CAGGCCTTCTGCTGCAGCGGCTGTGAGCTCGAGCGGCCGCATCGTGACTGACTGACGATCTGCCTCGCGC
GTTTCGGTGATGACGGTGAAAACCTCTGACACATGCAGCTCCCGGAGACGGTCACAGCTTGTCTGTAAGC
GGATGCCGGGAGCAGACAAGCCCGTCAGGGCGCGTCAGCGGGTGTTGGCGGGTGTCGGGGCGCAGCCATG
ACCCAGTCACGTAGCGATAGCGGAGTGTATAATTCTTGAAGACGAAAGGGCCTCGTGATACGCCTATTTT
TATAGGTTAATGTCATGATAATAATGGTTTCTTAGACGTCAGGTGGCACTTTTCGGGGAAATGTGCGCGG
AACCCCTATTTGTTTATTTTTCTAAATACATTCAAATATGTATCCGCTCATGAGACAATAACCCTGATAA
ATGCTTCAATAATATTGAAAAAGGAAGAGTATGAGTATTCAACATTTCCGTGTCGCCCTTATTCCCTTTT
TTGCGGCATTTTGCCTTCCTGTTTTTGCTCACCCAGAAACGCTGGTGAAAGTAAAAGATGCTGAAGATCA
GTTGGGTGCACGAGTGGGTTACATCGAACTGGATCTCAACAGCGGTAAGATCCTTGAGAGTTTTCGCCCC
GAAGAACGTTTTCCAATGATGAGCACTTTTAAAGTTCTGCTATGTGGCGCGGTATTATCCCGTGTTGACG
CCGGGCAAGAGCAAC
