>Addgene plasmid #82528 | pGEX-6P-1-GST-CD-ATLm(Cbx7) | addgene partial sequence | sequence record 164821 | pBRforEco 5'-AATAGGCGTATCACGAGGC-3'
CTCCGCTATCGCTACGTGACTGGGTCATGGCTGCGCCCCGACACCCGCCAACACCCGCTGACGCGCCCTG
ACGGGCTTGTCTGCTCCCGGCATCCGCTTACAGACAAGCTGTGACCGTCTCCGGGAGCTGCATGTGTCAG
AGGTTTTCACCGTCATCACCGAAACGCGCGAGGCAGATCGTCAGTCAGTCACGATGCGGCCGCTCGAGCT
CACAGCCGCTGCAGCAGAAGGCCTGCGGGTGCCGGACCTGCGCCTGCATACCCCGATGCTCGGTCTCTCT
CCTCCTTCTCCTCGTAGGCCATGACGAGGCGGGGGTCCAAGATGTGCTCTTCTGGCTCCCACGTGCTGTA
CTTTGGGGGCCATCCTTTCCACTTCACCAGATACTCGACTTTACCCTTCCGCACGCGCTTCTTCCGGATG
CTCTCCACGGCGAACACCTGCTCGCCGATGGCTGACAGCTCCATGAATTCCGGGGATCCCAGGGGCCCCT
GGAACAGAACTTCCAGATCCGATTTTGGAGGATGGTCGCCACCACCAAACGTGGCTTGCCAGCCCTGCAA
AGGCCATGCTATATACTTGCTGGATTTCAAGTACTTATCAATTTGTGGGATAGCTTCAATACGTTTTTTA
AAACAAACTAATTTTGGGAACGCATCCAGGCACATTGGGTCCATGTATAAAACAACATCAAGAGCGTCAT
ACAACATGAAGTCAGGATGGGTTACATGATCACCATTTAAATATGTTTTATGACATAAACGATCTTCGAA
CATTTTCAGCATTTCAGGTAGCTTGCTAAGAAAATCAACTTTGAGAGTTTCAAAGTCTTTACTATATGCA
ATTCTCGAAACACCGTATCTAATATCCAAAACCGCTCCTTCAAGCATTGAAATCTCTGCACGCTCTTTTG
GACAACCACCCAACATGTTGTGCTTGTCAGCTATATAACGTATGATG
